Addgene plasmid #123079: pDONR223 LC3C G126
Purpose: Gateway entry clone encoding human MAP1LC3C G126
Depositing lab: Robin Ketteler. Depositing organization: University College London. Publication: Redundancy of human ATG4 protease isoforms in autophagy and LC3/GABARAP processing revealed in cells. Agrotis A, Pengo N, Burden JJ, Ketteler R. Autophagy. 2019 Jan 21. doi: 10.1080/15548627.2019.1569925. PubMed 30661429.
Backbone
  Vector backbone: pDONR223
  Backbone size w/o insert (bp): 2793
  Vector type: Gateway Entry Vector / Entry clone
Growth in bacteria
  Bacterial resistance: Spectinomycin, 50 μg/mL
  Growth temperature: 37°C
  Growth strain: DH5alpha
  Copy number: High Copy
Gene/Insert
  Gene/Insert name: Microtubule-associated proteins 1A/1B light chain 3C
  Species: H. sapiens (human)
  Mutation: Deleted amino acids 127-147. Stop codon after G126.
  GenBank ID: NM_001004343.2
  Entrez Gene: MAP1LC3C (a.k.a. ATG8J, LC3C)
  Cloning method: Gateway Cloning
  Sequencing primers: 5′ M13 F; 3′ M13 R
Terms and licenses: Academic/Nonprofit Terms; Industry Terms: Not Available to Industry
How to cite: pDONR223 LC3C G126 was a gift from Robin Ketteler (Addgene plasmid # 123079 ; http://n2t.net/addgene:123079 ; RRID:Addgene_123079)
