[The description below was written by a language model from this plasmid's Addgene catalogue record and pLannotate feature annotations shown in this document.]
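Description:
pDONR223 LC3C G126 is a Gateway entry clone built on the pDONR223 backbone and carrying a truncated human MAP1LC3C (LC3C, also called ATG8J) open reading frame. It is a small bacterial plasmid of about 3.2 kb that is maintained in E. coli at high copy through a ColE1/pUC-type origin. Selection is with spectinomycin, conferred by the aadA aminoglycoside adenylyltransferase gene (SmR), which appears to be driven by a class 1 integron Pc promoter fragment annotated upstream. The short RSF ori, lacI, lacZα and gentamicin-resistance matches in the feature table are only fragments and are best regarded as backbone remnants, not functional elements. rrnB T1 and T2 terminators lie upstream of the cloning region and help insulate the insert from read-through transcription.

The insert is flanked by attL1 and attL2, so it can be moved by an LR Clonase reaction into any attR-containing destination vector, which then supplies the promoter, tags and host-specific elements. The entry clone itself has no eukaryotic promoter for the insert; a T7 promoter is annotated just outside attL2, and M13 primer sites are used for sequencing. The coding sequence lacks residues 127–147 and has a stop codon placed directly after glycine 126. LC3 family proteins are normally cleaved by ATG4 proteases to expose a C-terminal glycine for lipid conjugation, so this design encodes a pre-processed form that should bypass that priming step. This fits the associated study of ATG4 isoform redundancy in LC3/GABARAP processing and autophagy, in which such a clone would serve as a source for making expression constructs.
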