Features (pLannotate 1.2.2; 13 found; start..end, strand, type, name):
      1..121     +  rep_origin     RSF ori (fragment): Plasmids containing the RSF 1030 origin of replication can be propagated in E. coli cells that contain additional plasmids with compatible origins.
    123..215     +  CDS            lacI (fragment): lac repressor; lacI; The lac repressor binds to the lac operator to inhibit transcription in E. coli. This inhibition can be relieved by adding lactose or isopropyl-β-D-thiogalactopyranoside (IPTG).
    270..297     -  terminator     rrnB T2 terminator: transcription terminator T2 from the E. coli rrnB gene
    429..472     +  terminator     rrnB T1 terminator: Escherichia coli rrnB; transcription terminator T1 from the E. coli rrnB gene
    519..555     -  CDS            lacZα (fragment): LacZα fragment of β-galactosidase; lacZ fragment
    571..670     +  protein_bind   attL1: mutant version of attL; recombination site for the Gateway® LR reaction LR Clonase™
    673..1050    +  CDS            MAP1LC3C (fragment): MLP3C_HUMAN - Experimental evidence at protein level: Swiss-Prot protein existence level 1. Ubiquitin-like modifier that plays a crucial role in antibacterial autophagy (xenophagy) through the selective binding of CALCOCO2. Recruits all ATG8 family members to infecting bacteria such as S.Typhimurium (PubMed:23022382). May also play a role in aggrephagy, the macroautophagic degradation of ubiquitinated and aggregated proteins (PubMed:28404643). From Homo sapiens (Human).
   1055..1154    -  protein_bind   attL2: mutant version of attL; recombination site for the Gateway® LR reaction LR Clonase™
   1172..1190    -  promoter       T7 promoter: promoter for bacteriophage T7 RNA polymerase
   1380..1403    +  promoter       Pc promoter (fragment): intI1 (promoter lies within the coding sequence); class 1 integron promoter
   1579..1635    +  CDS            GmR (fragment): gentamycin acetyltransferase; aacC1; confers resistance to gentamycin
   1642..2433    +  CDS            SmR: aminoglycoside adenylyltransferase (Murphy, 1985); aadA; confers resistance to spectinomycin and streptomycin
   2526..3114    +  rep_origin     ori: high-copy-number ColE1/pMB1/pBR322/pUC origin of replication
>Addgene plasmid #123079 | pDONR223 LC3C G126 | addgene full sequence | sequence record 244498 | Addgene NGS Result
TTCTTTCCTGCGTTATCCCCTGATTCTGTGGATAACCGTATTACCGCCTTTGAGTGAGCTGATACCGCTC
GCCGCAGCCGAACGACCGAGCGCAGCGAGTCAGTGAGCGAGGAAGCGGAAGAGCGCCCAATACGCAAACC
GCCTCTCCCCGCGCGTTGGCCGATTCATTAATGCAGCTGGCACGACAGGTTTCCCGACTGGAAAGCGGGC
AGTGAGCGCAACGCAATTAATACGCGTACCGCTAGCCAGGAAGAGTTTGTAGAAACGCAAAAAGGCCATC
CGTCAGGATGGCCTTCTGCTTAGTTTGATGCCTGGCAGTTTATGGCGGGCGTCCTGCCCGCCACCCTCCG
GGCCGTTGCTTCACAACGTTCAAATCCGCTCCCGGCGGATTTGTCCTACTCAGGAGAGCGTTCACCGACA
AACAACAGATAAAACGAAAGGCCCAGTCTTCCGACTGAGCCTTTCGTTTTATTTGATGCCTGGCAGTTCC
CTACTCTCGCGTTAACGCTAGCATGGATGTTTTCCCAGTCACGACGTTGTAAAACGACGGCCAGTCTTAA
GCTCGGGCCCCAAATAATGATTTTATTTTGACTGATAGTGACCTGTTCGTTGCAACAAATTGATGAGCAA
TGCTTTTTTATAATGCCAACTTTGTACAAAAAAGCAGGCTTAATGCCGCCTCCACAGAAAATCCCAAGCG
TCAGACCCTTCAAGCAGAGGAAAAGCTTGGCAATCAGACAAGAGGAAGTTGCTGGAATCCGGGCAAAGTT
CCCCAACAAAATCCCGGTGGTAGTGGAGCGCTACCCCAGGGAGACGTTCCTGCCCCCGCTGGACAAAACC
AAGTTCCTGGTCCCGCAGGAGCTGACCATGACCCAGTTCCTCAGCATCATCCGGAGCCGCATGGTCCTGA
GAGCCACGGAAGCCTTTTACTTGCTGGTGAACAACAAGAGCCTGGTCAGCATGAGCGCAACCATGGCAGA
GATCTACAGAGACTACAAGGATGAGGATGGCTTCGTGTACATGACCTACGCCTCCCAGGAGACATTTGGC
TAATACCCAGCTTTCTTGTACAAAGTTGGCATTATAAGAAAGCATTGCTTATCAATTTGTTGCAACGAAC
AGGTCACTATCAGTCAAAATAAAATCATTATTTGCCATCCAGCTGATATCCCCTATAGTGAGTCGTATTA
CATGGTCATAGCTGTTTCCTGGCAGCTCTGGCCCGTGTCTCAAAATCTCTGATGTTACATTGCACAAGAT
AAAAATATATCATCATGCCTCCTCTAGACCAGCCAGGACAGAAATGCCTCGACTTCGCTGCTACCCAAGG
TTGCCGGGTGACGCACACCGTGGAAACGGATGAAGGCACGAACCCAGTGGACATAAGCCTGTTCGGTTCG
TAAGCTGTAATGCAAGTAGCGTATGCGCTCACGCAACTGGTCCAGAACCTTGACCGAACGCAGCGGTGGT
AACGGCGCAGTGGCGGTTTTCATGGCTTGTTATGACTGTTTTTTTGGGGTACAGTCTATGCCTCGGGCAT
CCAAGCAGCAAGCGCGTTACGCCGTGGGTCGATGTTTGATGTTATGGAGCAGCAACGATGTTACGCAGCA
GGGCAGTCGCCCTAAAACAAAGTTAAACATTATGAGGGAAGCGGTGATCGCCGAAGTATCGACTCAACTA
TCAGAGGTAGTTGGCGTCATCGAGCGCCATCTCGAACCGACGTTGCTGGCCGTACATTTGTACGGCTCCG
CAGTGGATGGCGGCCTGAAGCCACACAGTGATATTGATTTGCTGGTTACGGTGACCGTAAGGCTTGATGA
AACAACGCGGCGAGCTTTGATCAACGACCTTTTGGAAACTTCGGCTTCCCCTGGAGAGAGCGAGATTCTC
CGCGCTGTAGAAGTCACCATTGTTGTGCACGACGACATCATTCCGTGGCGTTATCCAGCTAAGCGCGAAC
TGCAATTTGGAGAATGGCAGCGCAATGACATTCTTGCAGGTATCTTCGAGCCAGCCACGATCGACATTGA
TCTGGCTATCTTGCTGACAAAAGCAAGAGAACATAGCGTTGCCTTGGTAGGTCCAGCGGCGGAGGAACTC
TTTGATCCGGTTCCTGAACAGGATCTATTTGAGGCGCTAAATGAAACCTTAACGCTATGGAACTCGCCGC
CCGACTGGGCTGGCGATGAGCGAAATGTAGTGCTTACGTTGTCCCGCATTTGGTACAGCGCAGTAACCGG
CAAAATCGCGCCGAAGGATGTCGCTGCCGACTGGGCAATGGAGCGCCTGCCGGCCCAGTATCAGCCCGTC
ATACTTGAAGCTAGACAGGCTTATCTTGGACAAGAAGAAGATCGCTTGGCCTCGCGCGCAGATCAGTTGG
AAGAATTTGTCCACTACGTGAAAGGCGAGATCACCAAGGTAGTCGGCAAATAACCCTCGAGCCACCCATG
ACCAAAATCCCTTAACGTGAGTTACGCGTCGTTCCACTGAGCGTCAGACCCCGTAGAAAAGATCAAAGGA
TCTTCTTGAGATCCTTTTTTTCTGCGCGTAATCTGCTGCTTGCAAACAAAAAAACCACCGCTACCAGCGG
TGGTTTGTTTGCCGGATCAAGAGCTACCAACTCTTTTTCCGAAGGTAACTGGCTTCAGCAGAGCGCAGAT
ACCAAATACTGTTCTTCTAGTGTAGCCGTAGTTAGGCCACCACTTCAAGAACTCTGTAGCACCGCCTACA
TACCTCGCTCTGCTAATCCTGTTACCAGTGGCTGCTGCCAGTGGCGATAAGTCGTGTCTTACCGGGTTGG
ACTCAAGACGATAGTTACCGGATAAGGCGCAGCGGTCGGGCTGAACGGGGGGTTCGTGCACACAGCCCAG
CTTGGAGCGAACGACCTACACCGAACTGAGATACCTACAGCGTGAGCTATGAGAAAGCGCCACGCTTCCC
GAAGGGAGAAAGGCGGACAGGTATCCGGTAAGCGGCAGGGTCGGAACAGGAGAGCGCACGAGGGAGCTTC
CAGGGGGAAACGCCTGGTATCTTTATAGTCCTGTCGGGTTTCGCCACCTCTGACTTGAGCGTCGATTTTT
GTGATGCTCGTCAGGGGGGCGGAGCCTATGGAAAAACGCCAGCAACGCGGCCTTTTTACGGTTCCTGGCC
TTTTGCTGGCCTTTTGCTCACATG
